Addgene plasmid #222923: pPB-cT3G-cERH-ZNF281
Purpose: PiggyBac transposon plasmid for doxycycline inducible expression of ZNF281
Depositing lab: George Church. Depositing organization: Harvard Medical School. Publication: Rapid Human Oogonia-like Cell Specification via Combinatorial Transcription Factor-Directed Differentiation. Pierson Smela M, Kramme CC, Fortuna PRJ, Wolf B, Srikar Kavirayuni V, Adams J, Ma C, Velychko S, Widocki U, Goel S, Chen T, Vincoff S, Dong E, Kohman RE, Kobayashi M, Shioda T, Church GM, Chatterjee P. bioRxiv 2022.07.11.499564 10.1101/2022.07.11.499564.
Backbone
  Vector backbone: pPB-cT3G-cERH
  Vector type: Mammalian Expression
  Selectable markers: Hygromycin
Growth in bacteria
  Bacterial resistance: Ampicillin, 100 μg/mL
  Growth temperature: 37°C
  Growth strain: NEB Stable
  Copy number: High Copy
Gene/Insert
  Gene/Insert name: ZNF281
  Species: H. sapiens (human)
  Entrez Gene: ZNF281 (a.k.a. GZP1, ZBP-99, ZBP99, ZNP-99)
  Cloning method: Gibson Cloning
Terms and licenses: Academic/Nonprofit Terms; Industry Terms: Not Available to Industry
Depositor comments: Please visit https://doi.org/10.1101/2022.07.11.499564 for bioRxiv preprint
How to cite: pPB-cT3G-cERH-ZNF281 was a gift from George Church (Addgene plasmid # 222923 ; http://n2t.net/addgene:222923 ; RRID:Addgene_222923)
