[The description below was written by a language model from this plasmid's Addgene catalogue record and pLannotate feature annotations shown in this document.]
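Description:
pPB-cT3G-cERH-ZNF281 is a PiggyBac transposon plasmid for doxycycline-inducible expression of human ZNF281 in mammalian cells. It is built on the pPB-cT3G-cERH backbone, with the ZNF281 coding sequence inserted by Gibson cloning. In E. coli it is maintained as a high-copy plasmid through a ColE1/pUC-type origin and selected with ampicillin via the β-lactamase gene. The automated annotation also picks up short remnants of lacI, lacZα, rop, bom and an RSF origin, which look like backbone leftovers rather than functional parts. The PiggyBac terminal repeats implied by the stated purpose were not annotated in the feature table.

The payload is an all-in-one Tet-On system arranged as two divergent cassettes. On one strand, a third-generation Tet-responsive promoter (TRE3G-type tet operator repeats with a minimal promoter) drives the ZNF281 open reading frame, which is flanked by Gateway attB1/attB2 remnants and followed by a small fragment of an HA tag sequence and an SV40 polyadenylation signal; the record does not indicate whether that tag fragment is translated. On the opposite strand, a CMV enhancer fused to the EF-1α core promoter constitutively expresses a reverse tetracycline transactivator (annotated as rtTA3, with VP16-derived activation repeats), followed by the hygromycin resistance gene and a second SV40 poly(A). How the two coding sequences are linked is not annotated.

When supplied with a PiggyBac transposase, the cassette can integrate into the genome, hygromycin selects stable integrants, and doxycycline then switches on ZNF281. ZNF281 is a zinc-finger transcriptional regulator involved in embryonic stem cell differentiation. The plasmid comes from work on transcription factor-directed differentiation of human cells into oogonia-like cells.
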