Features (pLannotate 1.2.2; 26 found; start..end, strand, type, name):
     10..141     +  rep_origin     RSF ori (fragment): Plasmids containing the RSF 1030 origin of replication can be propagated in E. coli cells that contain additional plasmids with compatible origins.
    145..237     +  CDS            lacI (fragment): lac repressor; lacI; The lac repressor binds to the lac operator to inhibit transcription in E. coli. This inhibition can be relieved by adding lactose or isopropyl-β-D-thiogalactopyranoside (IPTG).
    243..326     +  CDS            lacI (fragment): lac repressor; lacI; The lac repressor binds to the lac operator to inhibit transcription in E. coli. This inhibition can be relieved by adding lactose or isopropyl-β-D-thiogalactopyranoside (IPTG).
    339..360     +  protein_bind   CAP binding site: CAP binding activates transcription in the presence of cAMP. E. coli catabolite activator protein
    375..405     +  promoter       lac promoter: promoter for the E. coli lac operon
    413..429     +  protein_bind   lac operator: The lac repressor binds to the lac operator to inhibit transcription in E. coli. This inhibition can be relieved by adding lactose or isopropyl-β-D-thiogalactopyranoside (IPTG). lac repressor encoded by lacI
    717..798     -  polyA_signal   SV40 poly(A) signal: SV40 polyadenylation signal
    821..904     -  CDS            large T antigen (fragment): large T antigen from SV40 (simian virus 40)
    915..1940    -  CDS            HygR: aminoglycoside phosphotransferase from E. coli; aph(4)-Ia; confers resistance to hygromycin
   2013..2123    -  CDS            VP48: 3 tandem repeats of the minimal activation domain of herpes simplex virus VP16 (Cheng et al., 2013)
   2053..2750    -  CDS            rtTA3 (fragment): reverse tetracycline transactivator 3 activates expression from Tet-responsive promoters in the presence of doxycycline
   2803..3014    -  promoter       EF-1α core promoter: core promoter for human elongation factor EF-1α
   3015..3394    -  enhancer       CMV enhancer: human cytomegalovirus immediate early enhancer
   3595..3843    +  promoter       TRE3GV promoter (fragment): 3rd-generation Tet-responsive promoter that can be activated by binding of Tet-On® 3G, optimized for retroviral and lentiviral vectors
   3850..3891    +  promoter       tight TRE promoter (fragment): Tet-responsive promoter PTight, consisting of seven tet operator sequences followed by the minimal CMV promoter
   3955..3972    +  protein_bind   attB1 (fragment): mutant version of attB; core recombination site for the Gateway® BP reaction BP Clonase™
   3978..6662    +  CDS            ZNF281: ZN281_HUMAN - Also known as GZP1, ZBP99. Experimental evidence at protein level: Swiss-Prot protein existence level 1. Transcription repressor that plays a role in regulation of embryonic stem cells (ESCs) differentiation. Required for ESCs differentiation and acts by mediating autorepression of NANOG in ESCs: binds to the NANOG promoter and promotes association of NANOG protein to its own promoter and recruits the NuRD complex, which deacetylates histones. Not required for establishement and maintenance of ESCs (By similarity). Represses the transcription of a number of genes including GAST,
   6664..6688    -  protein_bind   attB2: mutant version of attB; recombination site for the Gateway® BP reaction BP Clonase™
   6690..6718    +  CDS            3xHA (fragment): three tandem HA epitope tags
   6730..6864    -  polyA_signal   SV40 poly(A) signal: SV40 polyadenylation signal
   7177..7334    +  CDS            lacZα (fragment): LacZα fragment of β-galactosidase; lacZ fragment
   7340..7439    -  misc_feature   bom (fragment): basis of mobility region from pBR322
   7543..7578    -  CDS            rop (fragment): Rop protein, which maintains plasmids at low copy number; rop
   7674..7778    +  promoter       AmpR promoter: bla
   7779..8639    +  CDS            AmpR: β-lactamase; bla; confers resistance to ampicillin, carbenicillin, and related antibiotics
   8810..9398    +  rep_origin     ori: high-copy-number ColE1/pMB1/pBR322/pUC origin of replication
>Addgene plasmid #222923 | pPB-cT3G-cERH-ZNF281 | addgene full sequence | sequence record 439431 | Addgene NGS Result
TTGCTGGCCTTTTGCTCACATGTTCTTTCCTGCGTTATCCCCTGATTCTGTGGATAACCGTATTACCGCC
TTTGAGTGAGCTGATACCGCTCGCCGCAGCCGAACGACCGAGCGCAGCGAGTCAGTGAGCGAGGAAGCGG
ATGAGCGCCCAATACGCAAACCGCCTCTCACCGCGCGTTGGCCGATTCATTAATGCAGCTGGCACGACAG
GTTTCCCGACTGGAAAGCGGGCAGTGAGCGCAACGCAAACCGCCTCTCCCCGCGCGTTGGCCGATTCATT
AATGCAGCTGGCACGACAGGTTTCCCGACTGGAAAGCGGGCAGTGAGCGCAACGCAATTAATGTGAGTTA
GCTCACTCATTAGGCACCCCAGGCTTTACACTTTATGCTTCCGGCTCGTATGTTGTGTGGAATTGTGAGC
GGATAACAATTTCACACAGGAAACAGCTATGACCATGATTACGCCAAGGTCGACTTAACCCTAGAAAGAT
AATCATATTGTGACGTACGTTAAAGATAATCATGCGTAAAATTGACGCATGTGTTTTATCGGTCTGTATA
TCGAGGTTTATTTATTAATTTGAATAGATATTAAGTTTTATTATATTTACACTTACATACTAATAATAAA
TTCAACAAACAATTTATTTATGTTTATTTATTTATTAAAAAAAAACAAAAACTCAAAATTTCTTCTATAA
AGTAACAAAACTTTTAGCAGTGAAAAAAATGCTTTATTTGTGAAATTTGTGATGCTATTGCTTTATTTGT
AACCATTATAAGCTGCAATAAACAAGTTAACAACAACAATTGCATTCATTTTATGTTTCAGGTTCAGGGG
GAGGTGTGGGAGGTTTTTTAAAGCAAGTAAAACCTCTACAAATGTGGTATGGCTGATTATGATCCTCTGG
AGATCTATTCCTTTGCCCTCGGACGAGTGCTGGGGCGTCGGTTTCCACTATCGGCGAGTACTTCTACACA
GCCATCGGTCCAGACGGCCGCGCTTCTGCGGGCGATTTGTGTACGCCCGACAGTCCCGGCTCCGGATCGG
ACGATTGCGTCGCATCGACCCTGCGCCCAAGCTGCATCATCGAAATTGCCGTCAACCAAGCTCTGATAGA
GTTGGTCAAGACCAATGCGGAGCATATACGCCCGGAGCCGCGGCGATCCTGCAAGCTCCGGATGCCTCCG
CTCGAAGTAGCGCGTCTGCTGCTCCATACAAGCCAACCACGGCCTCCAGAAGAAGATGTTGGCGACCTCG
TATTGGGAATCCCCGAACATCGCCTCGCTCCAGTCAATGACCGCTGTTATGCGGCCATTGTCCGTCAGGA
CATTGTTGGAGCCGAAATCCGCGTGCACGAGGTGCCGGACTTCGGGGCAGTCCTCGGCCCAAAGCATCAG
CTCATCGAGAGCCTGCGCGACGGACGCACTGACGGTGTCGTCCATCACAGTTTGCCAGTGATACACATGG
GGATCAGCAATCGCGCATATGAAATCACGCCACGTAGTGTATTGACCGATTCCTTGCGGTCCGAATGGGC
CGAACCCGCTCGTCTGGCTAAGATCGGCCGCAGCGATCGCATCCATGGCCTCCGCGACCGGCTGCAGAAC
AGCGGGCAGTTCGGTTTCAGGCAGGTCTTGCAACGTGACACCCTGTGCACGGCGGGAGATGCAATAGGTC
AGGCTCTCGCTGAATTCCCCAATGTCAAGCACTTCCGGAATCGGGAGCGCGGCCGATGCAAAGTGCCGAT
GAACATAACGATCTTTGTAGAAACCATCGGCGCAGCTATTTACCCGCAGGACATATCCACGCCCTCCTAC
ATCGAAGCTGAAAGCACGAGATTCTTCGCCCTCCGAGAGCTGCATCAGGTCGGAGACGCTGTCGAACTTT
TCGATCAGAAACTTCTCGACAGACGTCGCGGTGAGTTCAGGCTTTTTCATGGGGCCGGGGTTCTCCTCCA
CGTCACCGGCCTGCTTCAGCAGGCTGAAGTTGGTGGCGCCGCTGCCCCCGGGGAGCATGTCAAGGTCAAA
ATCGTCAAGAGCGTCAGCAGGCAGCATATCAAGGTCAAAGTCGTCAAGGGCATCGGCTGGGAGCATGTCT
AAGTCAAAATCGTCAAGGGCGTCGGTCGGCCCGCCGCTTTCGCACTTTAGCTGTTTCTCCAGGCCACATA
TGATTAGTTCCAGGCCGAAAAGGAAGGCAGGTTCGGCTCCCTGCCGGTCGAACAGCTCAATTGCTTGTTT
CAGAAGTGGGGGCATAGAATCGGTGGTAGGTGTCTCTCTTTCCTCTTTTGCTACTTGATGCTCCTGTTCC
TCCAATACGCAGCCCAGTGTAAAGTGGCCCACGGCGGACAGAGCGTACAGTGCGTTCTCCAGGGAGAAGC
CTTGCTGACACAGGAACGCGAGCTGATTTTCCAGGGTTTCGTACTGTTTCTCTGTTGGGCGGGTGCCGAG
ATGCACTTTAGCCCCGTCACGATGTGAGAGGAGAGCACAGCGGTATGACTTGGCGTTGTTCCGCAGAAAG
TCTTGCCATGACTCGCCTTCCAGGGGGCAGGAGTGGGTATGATGCCTGTCCAGCATCTCGATTGGCAGGG
CATCGAGCAGGGCCCGCTTGTTCTTCACGTGCCAGTACAGGGTAGGCTGCTCAACTCCCAGCTTTTGAGC
GAGTTTCCTTGTCGTCAGGCCTTCGATACCGACTCCATTGAGTAATTCCAGAGCAGAGTTTATGACTTTG
CTCTTGTCCAGTCTAGACATCTTATCGTCATCGTCTTTGTAATCCATGGTGGCGGATCCCGCGTCACGAC
ACCTGTGTTCTGGCGGCAAACCCGTTGCGAAAAAGAACGTTCACGGCGACTACTGCACTTATATACGGTT
CTCCCCCACCCTCGGGAAAAAGGCGGAGCCAGTACACGACATCACTTTCCCAGTTTACCCCGCGCCACCT
TCTCTAGGCACCGGTTCAATTGCCGACCCCTCCCCCCAACTTCTCGGGCACTGTGGGCCATGTGCGCTCT
GCCCCATGGTAATAGCCATGACTAATACGTAGATGTACTGCCAAGTAGGAAAGTGCCATAAGGTCATGTA
CTGGGCATAATGCCAGGCGGGCCATTTACCGTCATTGACGTCAATAGGGGGCGTACTTGGCATATGATAC
ACTTGATGTACTGCCAAGTGGGCAGTTTACCGTAAATACTCCACCCATTGACGTCAATGGAAAGTGCCTA
TTGGCGTTACTATGGGAACATACGTCATTATTGACGTCAATGGGCGGGGGTCGTTGGGCGGTCAGCCAGG
CGGGCCATTTACCGTAAGTTATGTAACGCGGAACTCCATATATGGGCTATGAACTAATGACCCCGTAATT
GATTACTATTAATAACTAGTCAATAATCAATGTCATAAGCTCTAATCGCATAATCGAGCTAAGAGCGATT
AATATGCTTAGCTAGCTTAGCTAAGCTAGATTTCTCTATTCTCCCACAATATATAGCAGCTATTAGCTTA
GCAGTCCGAATACGATCGTCCACGATCCATAAGCGTAACACATTTGAGTAGCGACTGACGGGCACCGGAG
CCACTCGAGTGGAATTATCACCTCGAGTTTACTCCCTATCAGTGATAGAGAACGTATGAAGAGTTTACTC
CCTATCAGTGATAGAGAACGTATGCAGACTTTACTCCCTATCAGTGATAGAGAACGTATAAGGAGTTTAC
TCCCTATCAGTGATAGAGAACGTATGACCAGTTTACTCCCTATCAGTGATAGAGAACGTATCTACAGTTT
ACTCCCTATCAGTGATAGAGAACGTATATCCAGTTTACTCCCTATCAGTGATAGAGAACGTATAAGCTTG
CCTATATAAGCAGAGCTCGTTTAGTGAACCGTCAGATCGCCTGGAGACGCCATCCACGCTGTTTTGACCT
CCATAGAAGACACCGGGACCGATCCAGCCTACCACAAGTTTGTACAAAAAAGTTGGCATGAAAATCGGCA
GTGGGTTCCTGAGTGGCGGCGGAGGTACCGGCAGTAGCGGTGGTAGCGGCTCCGGCGGCGGTGGTAGTGG
CGGCGGCGGCGGCGGCGGCAGCAGCGGCAGGAGGGCAGAGATGGAACCCACCTTTCCCCAGGGTATGGTT
ATGTTCAACCACCGTCTTCCCCCGGTCACCAGCTTCACCCGGCCGGCGGGGTCGGCCGCCCCTCCCCCGC
AATGCGTGTTATCCTCCTCTACCTCCGCAGCCCCGGCCGCTGAGCCCCCCCCTCCGCCAGCCCCGGACAT
GACTTTCAAGAAGGAGCCGGCGGCGTCAGCCGCGGCCTTCCCCTCGCAGAGGACCTCCTGGGGGTTCTTG
CAGTCTTTGGTTAGCATCAAACAGGAGAAACCCGCGGATCCTGAGGAGCAGCAGTCCCACCACCACCATC
ACCACCACCACTATGGGGGGCTGTTCGCTGGAGCTGAAGAGAGGTCTCCAGGCCTAGGAGGCGGTGAAGG
GGGGAGTCACGGCGTCATCCAGGACCTCAGTATTCTCCACCAGCATGTCCAGCAGCAACCAGCCCAGCAC
CACCGTGACGTATTACTCAGCAGCAGTAGCAGGACTGATGACCACCATGGCACTGAGGAGCCAAAGCAGG
ACACTAATGTCAAAAAGGCAAAAAGGCCAAAGCCAGAATCTCAGGGAATCAAAGCCAAGAGGAAGCCAAG
TGCATCTTCCAAACCTTCTTTGGTTGGAGATGGAGAAGGTGCCATCCTCTCCCCAAGTCAGAAACCTCAT
ATCTGTGATCACTGTAGTGCTGCTTTCCGAAGCTCCTATCACCTGCGGAGACATGTCCTCATTCATACAG
GAGAAAGACCTTTCCAGTGCAGCCAGTGTAGTATGGGTTTCATTCAGAAATACCTACTACAGAGACATGA
GAAAATTCATAGTAGAGAGAAGCCATTTGGATGTGATCAGTGCAGCATGAAGTTTATTCAGAAGTACCAT
ATGGAGAGACACAAGAGGACACATAGTGGAGAAAAGCCATATAAGTGTGACACTTGCCAACAGTATTTTT
CAAGGACTGATAGATTGTTGAAGCACAGGCGCACATGTGGTGAAGTCATAGTTAAAGGAGCCACTAGTGC
AGAACCTGGGTCATCAAACCATACCAATATGGGTAATCTGGCTGTGTTGTCTCAGGGAAATACAAGTTCT
TCAAGGAGAAAAACAAAGTCAAAAAGCATAGCTATTGAAAATAAGGAACAGAAGACCGGTAAAACAAATG
AATCACAAATTTCAAATAATATAAACATGCAGAGTTACTCAGTAGAAATGCCTACCGTGTCTTCCAGTGG
AGGCATAATTGGCACTGGAATAGATGAACTGCAGAAGAGGGTGCCAAAATTGATCTTTAAGAAAGGAAGC
AGAAAGAATACAGATAAAAACTACCTTAACTTTGTGTCACCATTACCAGACATAGTAGGACAGAAATCCT
TGTCTGGAAAACCAAGTGGCTCACTTGGCATAGTATCAAATAATAGTGTGGAGACCATTGGTCTTCTCCA
AAGTACAAGTGGCAAACAAGGTCAGATAAGTAGTAATTATGATGATGCCATGCAGTTTTCAAAGAAAAGA
AGATATTTACCAACTGCCAGCAGCAACAGTGCCTTTTCTATAAACGTAGGACACATGGTCTCCCAACAGT
CTGTCATTCAGTCTGCAGGTGTCAGTGTTTTGGACAATGAGGCACCATTGTCACTTATTGACTCCTCAGC
TCTAAATGCTGAAATTAAATCTTGTCATGACAAGTCTGGAATTCCTGATGAGGTTTTACAAAGTATTTTG
GATCAATACTCCAACAAATCAGAAAGCCAGAAAGAGGATCCTTTCAATATTGCAGAACCACGAGTGGATT
TACACACCTCAGGAGAACACTCAGAATTGGTTCAAGAAGAAAATTTGAGCCCAGGCACCCAAACACCTTC
AAATGATAAAGCAAGTATGTTGCAAGAATACTCCAAATACCTCCAACAGGCTTTTGAAAAATCCACTAAT
GCAAGTTTTACTCTTGGACACGGTTTCCAATTTGTCAGTTTGTCTTCACCTCTCCACAACCACACTTTGT
TTCCAGAAAAACAAATATACACTACGTCACCTTTGGAGTGTGGTTTCGGCCAATCTGTTACCTCAGTGTT
GCCATCTTCATTGCCAAAGCCTCCTTTTGGGATGTTGTTTGGATCTCAGCCAGGTCTTTATTTGTCTGCT
TTGGATGCTACACATCAGCAGTTGACACCTTCCCAGGAGCTGGATGATCTGATAGATTCTCAGAAGAACT
TAGAGACTTCATCAGCCTTCCAGTCCTCATCTCAGAAATTGACTAGCCAGAAGGAACAGAAAAACTTAGA
GTCTTCAACAGGCTTTCAGATTCCATCTCAGGAGTTAGCTAGCCAGATAGATCCTCAGAAAGACATAGAG
CCTAGAACAACGTATCAGATTGAGAACTTTGCACAAGCGTTTGGTTCTCAGTTTAAGTCGGGCAGCAGGG
TGCCAATGACCTTTATCACTAACTCTAATGGAGAAGTGGACCATAGAGTAAGGACTTCAGTGTCAGATTT
CTCAGGGTATACAAATATGATGTCTGATGTAAGTGAGCCATGTAGTACAAGAGTAAAGACACCCACCAGC
CAGAGTTACAGGTACCCAACTTTCTTGTACAAAGTGGTATACCCATACGATGTTCCAGATTACGCTTAAC
TTTCTCCGCGATCCAGACATGATAAGATACATTGATGAGTTTGGACAAACCAAAACTAGAATGCAGTGAA
AAAAATGCCTTATTTGTGAAATTTGTGATGCTATTGCCTTATTTGTAACCATTATAAGCTGCAATAAACA
AGTTATCTATAACAAGAAAATATATATATAATAAGTTATCACGTAAGTAGAACATGAAATAACAATATAA
TTATCGTATGAGTTAAATCTTAAAAGTCACGTAAAAGATAATCATGCGTCATTTTGACTCACGCGGTCGT
TATAGTTCAAAATCAGTGACACTTACCGCATTGACAAGCACGCCTCACGGGAGCTCCAAGCGGCGACTGA
GATGTCCTAAATGCACAGCGACGGATTCGCGCTATTTAGAAAGAGAGAGCAATATTTCAAGAATGCATGC
GTCAATTTTACGCAGACTATCTTTCTAGGGTTAAGAATTCACTGGCCGTCGTTTTACAACGTCGTGACTG
GGAAAACCCTGGCGTTACCCAACTTAATCGCCTTGCAGCACATCCCCCTTTCGCCAGCTGGCGTAATAGC
GAAGAGGCCCGCACCGATCGCCCTTCCCAACAGTTGCGCAGCCTGAATGGCGAATGGCGCCTGATGCGGT
ATTTTCTCCTTACGCATCTGTGCGGTATTTCACACCGCATATGGTGCACTCTCAGTACAATCTGCTCTGA
TGCCGCATAGTTAAGCCAGCCCCGACACCCGCCAACACCCGCTGACGCGCCCTGACGGGCTTGTCTGCTC
CCGGCATCCGCTTACAGACAAGCTGTGACCATGTCTCCGGGAGCTGCATGTGTCAGAGGTTTTCACCGTC
ATCACCGAAACACGCGAGTTCGAAAGGGCCTCGTGATACGCCTATTTTTATAGGTTAATGTCATGATAAT
AATGGTTTCTTAGACGTCAGGTGGCACTTTTCGGGGAAATGTGCGCGGAACCCCTATTTGTTTATTTTTC
TAAATACATTCAAATATGTATCCGCTCATGAGACAATAACCCTGATAAATGCTTCAATAATATTGAAAAA
GGAAGAGTATGAGTATTCAACATTTCCGTGTCGCCCTTATTCCCTTTTTTGCGGCATTTTGCCTTCCTGT
TTTTGCTCACCCAGAAACGCTGGTGAAAGTAAAAGATGCTGAAGATCAGTTGGGTGCACGAGTGGGTTAC
ATCGAACTGGATCTCAACAGCGGTAAGATCCTTGAGAGTTTTCGCCCCGAAGAACGTTTTCCAATGATGA
GCACTTTTAAAGTTCTGCTATGTGGCGCGGTATTATCCCGTATTGACGCCGGGCAAGAGCAACTCGGTCG
CCGCATACACTATTCTCAGAATGACTTGGTTGAGTACTCACCAGTCACAGAAAAGCATCTTACGGATGGC
ATGACAGTAAGAGAATTATGCAGTGCTGCCATAACCATGAGTGATAACACTGCGGCCAACTTACTTCTGA
CAACGATCGGAGGACCGAAGGAGCTAACCGCTTTTTTGCACAACATGGGGGATCATGTAACTCGCCTTGA
TCGTTGGGAACCGGAGCTGAATGAAGCCATACCAAACGACGAGCGTGACACCACGATGCCTGTAGCAATG
GCAACAACGTTGCGCAAACTATTAACTGGCGAACTACTTACTCTAGCTTCCCGGCAACAATTAATAGACT
GGATGGAGGCGGATAAAGTTGCAGGACCACTTCTGCGCTCGGCCCTTCCGGCTGGCTGGTTTATTGCTGA
TAAATCTGGAGCCGGTGAGCGTGGTTCACGCGGTATCATTGCAGCACTGGGGCCAGATGGTAAGCCCTCC
CGTATCGTAGTTATCTACACGACGGGGAGTCAGGCAACTATGGATGAACGAAATAGACAGATCGCTGAGA
TAGGTGCCTCACTGATTAAGCATTGGTAACTGTCAGACCAAGTTTACTCATATATACTTTAGATTGATTT
AAAACTTCATTTTTAATTTAAAAGGATCTAGGTGAAGATCCTTTTTGATAATCTCATGACCAAAATCCCT
TAACGTGAGTTTTCGTTCCACTGAGCGTCAGACCCCGTAGAAAAGATCAAAGGATCTTCTTGAGATCCTT
TTTTTCTGCGCGTAATCTGCTGCTTGCAAACAAAAAAACCACCGCTACCAGCGGTGGTTTGTTTGCCGGA
TCAAGAGCTACCAACTCTTTTTCCGAAGGTAACTGGCTTCAGCAGAGCGCAGATACCAAATACTGTTCTT
CTAGTGTAGCCGTAGTTAGGCCACCACTTCAAGAACTCTGTAGCACCGCCTACATACCTCGCTCTGCTAA
TCCTGTTACCAGTGGCTGCTGCCAGTGGCGATAAGTCGTGTCTTACCGGGTTGGACTCAAGACGATAGTT
ACCGGATAAGGCGCAGCGGTCGGGCTGAACGGGGGGTTCGTGCACACAGCCCAGCTTGGAGCGAACGACC
TACACCGAACTGAGATACCTACAGCGTGAGCTATGAGAAAGCGCCACGCTTCCCGAAGGGAGAAAGGCGG
ACAGGTATCCGGTAAGCGGCAGGGTCGGAACAGGAGAGCGCACGAGGGAGCTTCCAGGGGGAAACGCCTG
GTATCTTTATAGTCCTGTCGGGTTTCGCCACCTCTGACTTGAGCGTCGATTTTTGTGATGCTCGTCAGGG
GGGCGGAGCCTATGGAAAAACGCCAGCAACGCGGCCTTTTTACGGTTCCTGGCCTT
